Addgene plasmid #31807: pTRE-TIGHT-Cx43-eYFP
Depositing lab: Robin Shaw. Depositing organization: University of California, San Francisco (UCSF). Publication: Limited forward trafficking of connexin 43 reduces cell-cell coupling in stressed human and mouse myocardium. Smyth JW, Hong TT, Gao D, Vogan JM, Jensen BC, Fong TS, Simpson PC, Stainier DY, Chi NC, Shaw RM. J Clin Invest. 2010 Jan 4. 120(1):266-79. 10.1172/JCI39740 PubMed 20038810.
Backbone
  Vector backbone: pTRE-TIGHT
  Backbone manufacturer: Clontech
  Backbone size w/o insert (bp): 2600
  Vector type: Mammalian Expression
Growth in bacteria
  Bacterial resistance: Ampicillin, 100 μg/mL
  Growth temperature: 37°C
  Growth strain: DH5alpha
  Copy number: Low Copy
Gene/Insert
  Gene/Insert name: Cx43
  Species: H. sapiens (human)
  Entrez Gene: GJA1 (a.k.a. AVSD3, CMDR, CX43, EKVP, EKVP3, GJAL, HLHS1, HSS, ODDD, PPKCA)
  Promoter: P-TIGHT
  Tag / fusion protein: eYFP (C terminal on insert)
  Cloning method: Restriction Enzyme; 5′ cloning site NheI (not destroyed); 3′ cloning site NotI (not destroyed)
  Sequencing primers: 5′ LNCX_primer; 3′ EXFP-R
Terms and licenses: Academic/Nonprofit Terms; Industry Terms: Not Available to Industry
Depositor comments: Human Cx43 was initially cloned into pEYFP-N1 using the NheI and HindIII cut sites of this vector. Cx43-EYFP was then excised from pEYFP-N1 using NheI and NotI to insert the fusion protein encoding genes into pTRE-Tight, so importantly, some of the MCS from pEYFP-N1 remains in the final construct.
How to cite: pTRE-TIGHT-Cx43-eYFP was a gift from Robin Shaw (Addgene plasmid # 31807 ; http://n2t.net/addgene:31807 ; RRID:Addgene_31807)
