[The description below was written by a language model from this plasmid's Addgene catalogue record.]
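Description:
pTRE-TIGHT-Cx43-eYFP is a mammalian expression plasmid built on the commercial pTRE-Tight backbone (about 2.6 kb without insert), the response vector of a tetracycline-regulated expression system. It is propagated in E. coli under ampicillin selection and is recorded as low copy. The record lists no mammalian selection marker. No feature table is provided, so the bacterial origin and polyadenylation signal are not itemised.

The insert is human connexin 43 (GJA1), the gap junction protein, fused at its C terminus to eYFP and placed under the P-TIGHT promoter. This promoter combines tetracycline response elements with a minimal promoter. Transcription is therefore very low on its own and is switched on only when a tetracycline-controlled transactivator (tTA or rtTA), supplied from a separate construct or a stable cell line, binds the response elements. Doxycycline either represses or induces expression, depending on which transactivator is used.

According to the depositor, Cx43 was first cloned into pEYFP-N1 between NheI and HindIII to create the fusion. The Cx43-eYFP cassette was then moved into pTRE-Tight as an NheI–NotI fragment, with both sites preserved. As a result, part of the pEYFP-N1 multiple cloning site remains in the final construct, presumably as a linker between Cx43 and eYFP.

The construct allows inducible, timed expression of fluorescent Cx43 for live imaging. This is consistent with the associated study, which examined forward trafficking of connexin 43 and its effect on cell-cell coupling in stressed myocardium.
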