>Addgene plasmid #31807 | pTRE-TIGHT-Cx43-eYFP | addgene partial sequence | sequence record 36821 | EXFP-R 5'-GTCTTGTAGTTGCCGTCGTC-3'
AGNGCTCTGGAGTACCTTCGGGCATGGCGGACTTGAAGAAGTCGTGCTGCTTCATGTGGTCGGGGTAGCG
GCTGAAGCACTGCACGCCGTAGGTCAGGGTGGTCACGAGGGTGGGCCAGGGCACGGGCAGCTTGCCGGTG
GTGCAGATGAACTTCAGGGTCAGCTTGCCGTAGGTGGCATCGCCCTCGCCCTCGCCGGACACGCTGAACT
TGTGGCCGTTTACGTCGCCGTCCAGCTCGACCAGGATGGGCACCACCCCGGTGAACAGCTCCTCGCCCTT
GCTCACCATGGTGGCGACCGGTGGATCCCGGGCCCGCGGTACCGTCGACTGCAGAATTCGAAGCTTGATC
TCCAGGTCATCAGGCCGAGGTCTGCTGCTGGCACGACTGCTGGCTCTGCTTGAAGGTCGCTGGTCCACAA
TGGCTAGTGGCTGTAATTCATGTCCAGCAGCTAGTTTTTTTGAATTCTGGTTATCATCGGGGAAATCAAA
AGGCTGTGCATGGGAGTTAGAGATGGTGCTTCCCGCCTGCCCCATTCGATTTTGTTCTGCACTGTAATTA
GCCCAGTTTTGCTCACTTGCTTGCTTGTTGTAATTGCGGCAAGAAGAATTGTTTCTGTCGCCAGTAACCA
GCTTGTACCCAGGAGGAGACATAGGCGAGAGGGGAGCGGTTGGTGAGGAGCAGCCATTGAAATAAGCATA
TTTTTGAGACCCACAGTCTTTGGCAGGGCTCAGCGCACCACTGGTCGCATGGTAAGGGTCGCTCTTTCCC
TTAACCCGATCCTTAACGCCCTTGAAGAAAACATAGAAGAGTTCAATGATATTCAAGGCCAGGGACACCA
AGGACACCACCAGCATGAAGATGATGAAGATGGTTTTCTCCGTGGGGCGAGAGAGGAAACAGTCCACCTG
ATGTGGGCAGGGATCTCTTTTGCAA
